Addgene plasmid #80639: GST-CHMP4A (205-222) L214A (pGEX2T(TEV))
Purpose: Residues 205-222 of CHMP4A, Mutation disrupts binding to ALIX; Bacterial Expression Vector; TEV-cleavable GST-tag; Sundquist Lab Internal ID: WISP06-205
Depositing lab: Wesley Sundquist. Depositing organization: University of Utah. Publication: ALIX-CHMP4 interactions in the human ESCRT pathway. McCullough J, Fisher RD, Whitby FG, Sundquist WI, Hill CP. Proc Natl Acad Sci U S A. 2008 Jun 3;105(22):7687-91. doi: 10.1073/pnas.0801567105. Epub 2008 May 29. PubMed 18511562.
Backbone
  Vector backbone: pGEX 2T (TEV)
  Backbone manufacturer: GE
  Backbone size w/o insert (bp): 4987
  Total vector size (bp): 5041
  Modifications to backbone: TEV site introduced
  Vector type: Bacterial Expression
Growth in bacteria
  Bacterial resistance: Ampicillin, 100 μg/mL
  Growth temperature: 37°C
  Growth strain: DH5alpha
  Copy number: Unknown
Gene/Insert
  Gene/Insert name: CHMP4A
  Species: H. sapiens (human)
  Insert size (bp): 54
  Mutation: Residues 205-222; Changed Leucine 214 to Alanine
  Entrez Gene: CHMP4A (a.k.a. C14orf123, CHMP4, CHMP4B, HSPC134, SHAX2, SNF7, SNF7-1, VPS32-1, VPS32A)
  Tag / fusion protein: GST (N terminal on backbone)
  Cloning method: Restriction Enzyme; 5′ cloning site Nde1 (not destroyed); 3′ cloning site BamHI (not destroyed)
  Sequencing primers: 5′ pGEX for; 3′ pGEX rev
Terms and licenses: Academic/Nonprofit Terms; Industry Terms: Not Available to Industry
How to cite: GST-CHMP4A (205-222) L214A (pGEX2T(TEV)) was a gift from Wesley Sundquist (Addgene plasmid # 80639 ; http://n2t.net/addgene:80639 ; RRID:Addgene_80639)
