[The description below was written by a language model from this plasmid's Addgene catalogue record and pLannotate feature annotations shown in this document.]
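Description:
GST-CHMP4A (205-222) L214A is a 5,041 bp bacterial expression plasmid built on pGEX-2T (TEV), a commercial pGEX-2T backbone modified to carry a tobacco etch virus protease site. It is propagated in E. coli through a ColE1/pMB1-type origin and selected with ampicillin via the β-lactamase gene. Expression is driven by the strong hybrid tac promoter, which is followed by a lac operator. The plasmid also carries its own lacI repressor gene, so transcription stays repressed until it is induced with IPTG. One sequence record annotates the lacI promoter as the up-mutant lacIq form and the other as wild type, so the two records appear to differ at that position. Short fragments of rop, bom, lacZα and an E. coli chromosomal gene are backbone remnants with no stated role.

The payload is a 54 bp insert encoding residues 205-222 of human CHMP4A, an ESCRT-III subunit, cloned between NdeI and BamHI sites. It lies downstream of Schistosoma japonicum glutathione S-transferase and the TEV recognition site. The product is therefore an N-terminal GST fusion that can be captured on glutathione resin, and the short C-terminal CHMP4A peptide can be released by TEV cleavage if desired. The insert itself is too small to have been annotated in either feature table, but it falls in the gap just after the TEV site. The peptide carries a leucine 214 to alanine substitution that the record says disrupts binding to ALIX. This makes the construct suitable as a binding-deficient control in studies of the ALIX–CHMP4 interaction in the human ESCRT pathway.
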