Features (pLannotate 1.2.2; 17 found; start..end, strand, type, name):
      6..107     -  CDS            yciV (fragment): RNAAM_ECOLI - Also known as trpH From Escherichia coli (strain K12).
    183..211     +  promoter       tac promoter: strong E. coli promoter; hybrid between the trp and lac UV5 promoters
    219..235     +  protein_bind   lac operator: The lac repressor binds to the lac operator to inhibit transcription in E. coli. This inhibition can be relieved by adding lactose or isopropyl-β-D-thiogalactopyranoside (IPTG). lac repressor encoded by lacI
    258..911     +  CDS            GST26_SCHJA: Experimental evidence at protein level: Swiss-Prot protein existence level 1. GST isoenzymes appear to play a central role in the parasite detoxification system. Other functions are also suspected including a role in increasing the solubility of haematin in the parasite gut. From Schistosoma japonicum (Blood fluke).
    939..959     +  CDS            TEV site: tobacco etch virus (TEV) protease recognition and cleavage site
   1058..1097    +  CDS            rop (fragment): Rop protein, which maintains plasmids at low copy number; rop
   1199..1239    +  misc_feature   bom (fragment): basis of mobility region from pBR322
   1344..1448    +  promoter       AmpR promoter: bla
   1449..2309    +  CDS            AmpR: β-lactamase; bla; confers resistance to ampicillin, carbenicillin, and related antibiotics
   2480..3068    +  rep_origin     ori: high-copy-number ColE1/pMB1/pBR322/pUC origin of replication
   3254..3305    -  misc_feature   bom (fragment): basis of mobility region from pBR322
   3312..3389    +  promoter       lacIq promoter: lacI (mutant); In the lacIq allele, a single base change in the promoter boosts expression of the lacI gene about 10-fold.
   3390..4472    +  CDS            lacI: lac repressor; lacI; The lac repressor binds to the lac operator to inhibit transcription in E. coli. This inhibition can be relieved by adding lactose or isopropyl-β-D-thiogalactopyranoside (IPTG).
   4485..4506    +  protein_bind   CAP binding site: CAP binding activates transcription in the presence of cAMP. E. coli catabolite activator protein
   4521..4551    +  promoter       lac promoter: promoter for the E. coli lac operon
   4559..4575    +  protein_bind   lac operator: The lac repressor binds to the lac operator to inhibit transcription in E. coli. This inhibition can be relieved by adding lactose or isopropyl-β-D-thiogalactopyranoside (IPTG). lac repressor encoded by lacI
   4595..4768    +  CDS            lacZα: LacZα fragment of β-galactosidase; lacZ fragment
>Addgene plasmid #80639 | GST-CHMP4A (205-222) L214A (pGEX2T(TEV)) | depositor full sequence | sequence record 152680 | GST-CHMP4A (205-222) L214A (pGEX2T(TEV)) sequence 5041 bps
ACGTTATCGACTGCACGGTGCACCAATGCTTCTGGCGTCAGGCAGCCATCGGAAGCTGTGGTATGGCTGT
GCAGGTCGTAAATCACTGCATAATTCGTGTCGCTCAAGGCGCACTCCCGTTCTGGATAATGTTTTTTGCG
CCGACATCATAACGGTTCTGGCAAATATTCTGAAATGAGCTGTTGACAATTAATCATCGGCTCGTATAAT
GTGTGGAATTGTGAGCGGATAACAATTTCACACAGGAAACAGTATTCATGTCCCCTATACTAGGTTATTG
GAAAATTAAGGGCCTTGTGCAACCCACTCGACTTCTTTTGGAATATCTTGAAGAAAAATATGAAGAGCAT
TTGTATGAGCGCGATGAAGGTGATAAATGGCGAAACAAAAAGTTTGAATTGGGTTTGGAGTTTCCCAATC
TTCCTTATTATATTGATGGTGATGTTAAATTAACACAGTCTATGGCCATCATACGTTATATAGCTGACAA
GCACAACATGTTGGGTGGTTGTCCAAAAGAGCGTGCAGAGATTTCAATGCTTGAAGGAGCGGTTTTGGAT
ATTAGATACGGTGTTTCGAGAATTGCATATAGTAAAGACTTTGAAACTCTCAAAGTTGATTTTCTTAGCA
AGCTACCTGAAATGCTGAAAATGTTCGAAGATCGTTTATGTCATAAAACATATTTAAATGGTGATCATGT
AACCCATCCTGACTTCATGTTGTATGACGCTCTTGATGTTGTTTTATACATGGACCCAATGTGCCTGGAT
GCGTTCCCAAAATTAGTTTGTTTTAAAAAACGTATTGAAGCTATCCCACAAATTGATAAGTACTTGAAAT
CCAGCAAGTATATAGCATGGCCTTTGCAGGGCTGGCAAGCCACGTTTGGTGGTGGCGACCATCCTCCAAA
ATCGGATCTGGTTCCGCGTGGATCTCCGGAAAACCTGTATTTCCAGGGCCATATGCCCAAAGTGGATGAA
GATGAAGAAGCAGCAAAGCAGTTGGCTGAGTGGGTATCCTGAGGATCCTCGAGAATTCATCGTGACTGAC
TGACGATCTGCCTCGCGCGTTTCGGTGATGACGGTGAAAACCTCTGACACATGCAGCTCCCGGAGACGGT
CACAGCTTGTCTGTAAGCGGATGCCGGGAGCAGACAAGCCCGTCAGGGCGCGTCAGCGGGTGTTGGCGGG
TGTCGGGGCGCAGCCATGACCCAGTCACGTAGCGATAGCGGAGTGTATAATTCTTGAAGACGAAAGGGCC
TCGTGATACGCCTATTTTTATAGGTTAATGTCATGATAATAATGGTTTCTTAGACGTCAGGTGGCACTTT
TCGGGGAAATGTGCGCGGAACCCCTATTTGTTTATTTTTCTAAATACATTCAAATATGTATCCGCTCATG
AGACAATAACCCTGATAAATGCTTCAATAATATTGAAAAAGGAAGAGTATGAGTATTCAACATTTCCGTG
TCGCCCTTATTCCCTTTTTTGCGGCATTTTGCCTTCCTGTTTTTGCTCACCCAGAAACGCTGGTGAAAGT
AAAAGATGCTGAAGATCAGTTGGGTGCACGAGTGGGTTACATCGAACTGGATCTCAACAGCGGTAAGATC
CTTGAGAGTTTTCGCCCCGAAGAACGTTTTCCAATGATGAGCACTTTTAAAGTTCTGCTATGTGGCGCGG
TATTATCCCGTGTTGACGCCGGGCAAGAGCAACTCGGTCGCCGCATACACTATTCTCAGAATGACTTGGT
TGAGTACTCACCAGTCACAGAAAAGCATCTTACGGATGGCATGACAGTAAGAGAATTATGCAGTGCTGCC
ATAACCATGAGTGATAACACTGCGGCCAACTTACTTCTGACAACGATCGGAGGACCGAAGGAGCTAACCG
CTTTTTTGCACAACATGGGGGATCATGTAACTCGCCTTGATCGTTGGGAACCGGAGCTGAATGAAGCCAT
ACCAAACGACGAGCGTGACACCACGATGCCTGCAGCAATGGCAACAACGTTGCGCAAACTATTAACTGGC
GAACTACTTACTCTAGCTTCCCGGCAACAATTAATAGACTGGATGGAGGCGGATAAAGTTGCAGGACCAC
TTCTGCGCTCGGCCCTTCCGGCTGGCTGGTTTATTGCTGATAAATCTGGAGCCGGTGAGCGTGGGTCTCG
CGGTATCATTGCAGCACTGGGGCCAGATGGTAAGCCCTCCCGTATCGTAGTTATCTACACGACGGGGAGT
CAGGCAACTATGGATGAACGAAATAGACAGATCGCTGAGATAGGTGCCTCACTGATTAAGCATTGGTAAC
TGTCAGACCAAGTTTACTCATATATACTTTAGATTGATTTAAAACTTCATTTTTAATTTAAAAGGATCTA
GGTGAAGATCCTTTTTGATAATCTCATGACCAAAATCCCTTAACGTGAGTTTTCGTTCCACTGAGCGTCA
GACCCCGTAGAAAAGATCAAAGGATCTTCTTGAGATCCTTTTTTTCTGCGCGTAATCTGCTGCTTGCAAA
CAAAAAAACCACCGCTACCAGCGGTGGTTTGTTTGCCGGATCAAGAGCTACCAACTCTTTTTCCGAAGGT
AACTGGCTTCAGCAGAGCGCAGATACCAAATACTGTCCTTCTAGTGTAGCCGTAGTTAGGCCACCACTTC
AAGAACTCTGTAGCACCGCCTACATACCTCGCTCTGCTAATCCTGTTACCAGTGGCTGCTGCCAGTGGCG
ATAAGTCGTGTCTTACCGGGTTGGACTCAAGACGATAGTTACCGGATAAGGCGCAGCGGTCGGGCTGAAC
GGGGGGTTCGTGCACACAGCCCAGCTTGGAGCGAACGACCTACACCGAACTGAGATACCTACAGCGTGAG
CTATGAGAAAGCGCCACGCTTCCCGAAGGGAGAAAGGCGGACAGGTATCCGGTAAGCGGCAGGGTCGGAA
CAGGAGAGCGCACGAGGGAGCTTCCAGGGGGAAACGCCTGGTATCTTTATAGTCCTGTCGGGTTTCGCCA
CCTCTGACTTGAGCGTCGATTTTTGTGATGCTCGTCAGGGGGGCGGAGCCTATGGAAAAACGCCAGCAAC
GCGGCCTTTTTACGGTTCCTGGCCTTTTGCTGGCCTTTTGCTCACATGTTCTTTCCTGCGTTATCCCCTG
ATTCTGTGGATAACCGTATTACCGCCTTTGAGTGAGCTGATACCGCTCGCCGCAGCCGAACGACCGAGCG
CAGCGAGTCAGTGAGCGAGGAAGCGGAAGAGCGCCTGATGCGGTATTTTCTCCTTACGCATCTGTGCGGT
ATTTCACACCGCATAAATTCCGACACCATCGAATGGTGCAAAACCTTTCGCGGTATGGCATGATAGCGCC
CGGAAGAGAGTCAATTCAGGGTGGTGAATGTGAAACCAGTAACGTTATACGATGTCGCAGAGTATGCCGG
TGTCTCTTATCAGACCGTTTCCCGCGTGGTGAACCAGGCCAGCCACGTTTCTGCGAAAACGCGGGAAAAA
GTGGAAGCGGCGATGGCGGAGCTGAATTACATTCCCAACCGCGTGGCACAACAACTGGCGGGCAAACAGT
CGTTGCTGATTGGCGTTGCCACCTCCAGTCTGGCCCTGCACGCGCCGTCGCAAATTGTCGCGGCGATTAA
ATCTCGCGCCGATCAACTGGGTGCCAGCGTGGTGGTGTCGATGGTAGAACGAAGCGGCGTCGAAGCCTGT
AAAGCGGCGGTGCACAATCTTCTCGCGCAACGCGTCAGTGGGCTGATCATTAACTATCCGCTGGATGACC
AGGATGCCATTGCTGTGGAAGCTGCCTGCACTAATGTTCCGGCGTTATTTCTTGATGTCTCTGACCAGAC
ACCCATCAACAGTATTATTTTCTCCCATGAAGACGGTACGCGACTGGGCGTGGAGCATCTGGTCGCATTG
GGTCACCAGCAAATCGCGCTGTTAGCGGGCCCATTAAGTTCTGTCTCGGCGCGTCTGCGTCTGGCTGGCT
GGCATAAATATCTCACTCGCAATCAAATTCAGCCGATAGCGGAACGGGAAGGCGACTGGAGTGCCATGTC
CGGTTTTCAACAAACCATGCAAATGCTGAATGAGGGCATCGTTCCCACTGCGATGCTGGTTGCCAACGAT
CAGATGGCGCTGGGCGCAATGCGCGCCATTACCGAGTCCGGGCTGCGCGTTGGTGCGGATATCTCGGTAG
TGGGATACGACGATACCGAAGACAGCTCATGTTATATCCCGCCGTTAACCACCATCAAACAGGATTTTCG
CCTGCTGGGGCAAACCAGCGTGGACCGCTTGCTGCAACTCTCTCAGGGCCAGGCGGTGAAGGGCAATCAG
CTGTTGCCCGTCTCACTGGTGAAAAGAAAAACCACCCTGGCGCCCAATACGCAAACCGCCTCTCCCCGCG
CGTTGGCCGATTCATTAATGCAGCTGGCACGACAGGTTTCCCGACTGGAAAGCGGGCAGTGAGCGCAACG
CAATTAATGTGAGTTAGCTCACTCATTAGGCACCCCAGGCTTTACACTTTATGCTTCCGGCTCGTATGTT
GTGTGGAATTGTGAGCGGATAACAATTTCACACAGGAAACAGCTATGACCATGATTACGGATTCACTGGC
CGTCGTTTTACAACGTCGTGACTGGGAAAACCCTGGCGTTACCCAACTTAATCGCCTTGCAGCACATCCC
CCTTTCGCCAGCTGGCGTAATAGCGAAGAGGCCCGCACCGATCGCCCTTCCCAACAGTTGCGCAGCCTGA
ATGGCGAATGGCGCTTTGCCTGGTTTCCGGCACCAGAAGCGGTGCCGGAAAGCTGGCTGGAGTGCGATCT
TCCTGAGGCCGATACTGTCGTCGTCCCCTCAAACTGGCAGATGCACGGTTACGATGCGCCCATCTACACC
AACGTAACCTATCCCATTACGGTCAATCCGCCGTTTGTTCCCACGGAGAATCCGACGGGTTGTTACTCGC
TCACATTTAATGTTGATGAAAGCTGGCTACAGGAAGGCCAGACGCGAATTATTTTTGATGGCGTTGGAAT
T
