Features (pLannotate 1.2.2; 17 found; start..end, strand, type, name):
      1..29      +  promoter       tac promoter: strong E. coli promoter; hybrid between the trp and lac UV5 promoters
     37..53      +  protein_bind   lac operator: The lac repressor binds to the lac operator to inhibit transcription in E. coli. This inhibition can be relieved by adding lactose or isopropyl-β-D-thiogalactopyranoside (IPTG). lac repressor encoded by lacI
     76..729     +  CDS            GST26_SCHJA: Experimental evidence at protein level: Swiss-Prot protein existence level 1. GST isoenzymes appear to play a central role in the parasite detoxification system. Other functions are also suspected including a role in increasing the solubility of haematin in the parasite gut. From Schistosoma japonicum (Blood fluke).
    757..777     +  CDS            TEV site: tobacco etch virus (TEV) protease recognition and cleavage site
    876..915     +  CDS            rop (fragment): Rop protein, which maintains plasmids at low copy number; rop
   1017..1057    +  misc_feature   bom (fragment): basis of mobility region from pBR322
   1162..1266    +  promoter       AmpR promoter: bla
   1267..2127    +  CDS            AmpR: β-lactamase; bla; confers resistance to ampicillin, carbenicillin, and related antibiotics
   2298..2886    +  rep_origin     ori: high-copy-number ColE1/pMB1/pBR322/pUC origin of replication
   3072..3123    -  misc_feature   bom (fragment): basis of mobility region from pBR322
   3130..3207    +  promoter       lacI promoter: lacI
   3208..4290    +  CDS            lacI: lac repressor; lacI; The lac repressor binds to the lac operator to inhibit transcription in E. coli. This inhibition can be relieved by adding lactose or isopropyl-β-D-thiogalactopyranoside (IPTG).
   4303..4324    +  protein_bind   CAP binding site: CAP binding activates transcription in the presence of cAMP. E. coli catabolite activator protein
   4339..4369    +  promoter       lac promoter: promoter for the E. coli lac operon
   4377..4393    +  protein_bind   lac operator: The lac repressor binds to the lac operator to inhibit transcription in E. coli. This inhibition can be relieved by adding lactose or isopropyl-β-D-thiogalactopyranoside (IPTG). lac repressor encoded by lacI
   4413..4586    +  CDS            lacZα: LacZα fragment of β-galactosidase; lacZ fragment
   4850..4966    -  CDS            yciV (fragment): RNAAM_ECOLI - Also known as trpH From Escherichia coli (strain K12).
>Addgene plasmid #80639 | GST-CHMP4A (205-222) L214A (pGEX2T(TEV)) | addgene full sequence | sequence record 161725 | Addgene NGS result
TTGACAATTAATCATCGGCTCGTATAATGTGTGGAATTGTGAGCGGATAACAATTTCACACAGGAAACAG
TATTCATGTCCCCTATACTAGGTTATTGGAAAATTAAGGGCCTTGTGCAACCCACTCGACTTCTTTTGGA
ATATCTTGAAGAAAAATATGAAGAGCATTTGTATGAGCGCGATGAAGGTGATAAATGGCGAAACAAAAAG
TTTGAATTGGGTTTGGAGTTTCCCAATCTTCCTTATTATATTGATGGTGATGTTAAATTAACACAGTCTA
TGGCCATCATACGTTATATAGCTGACAAGCACAACATGTTGGGTGGTTGTCCAAAAGAGCGTGCAGAGAT
TTCAATGCTTGAAGGAGCGGTTTTGGATATTAGATACGGTGTTTCGAGAATTGCATATAGTAAAGACTTT
GAAACTCTCAAAGTTGATTTTCTTAGCAAGCTACCTGAAATGCTGAAAATGTTCGAAGATCGTTTATGTC
ATAAAACATATTTAAATGGTGATCATGTAACCCATCCTGACTTCATGTTGTATGACGCTCTTGATGTTGT
TTTATACATGGACCCAATGTGCCTGGATGCGTTCCCAAAATTAGTTTGTTTTAAAAAACGTATTGAAGCT
ATCCCACAAATTGATAAGTACTTGAAATCCAGCAAGTATATAGCATGGCCTTTGCAGGGCTGGCAAGCCA
CGTTTGGTGGTGGCGACCATCCTCCAAAATCGGATCTGGTTCCGCGTGGATCTCCGGAAAACCTGTATTT
CCAGGGCCATATGCCCAAAGTGGATGAAGATGAAGAAGCAGCAAAGCAGTTGGCTGAGTGGGTATCCTGA
GGATCCTCGAGAATTCATCGTGACTGACTGACGATCTGCCTCGCGCGTTTCGGTGATGACGGTGAAAACC
TCTGACACATGCAGCTCCCGGAGACGGTCACAGCTTGTCTGTAAGCGGATGCCGGGAGCAGACAAGCCCG
TCAGGGCGCGTCAGCGGGTGTTGGCGGGTGTCGGGGCGCAGCCATGACCCAGTCACGTAGCGATAGCGGA
GTGTATAATTCTTGAAGACGAAAGGGCCTCGTGATACGCCTATTTTTATAGGTTAATGTCATGATAATAA
TGGTTTCTTAGACGTCAGGTGGCACTTTTCGGGGAAATGTGCGCGGAACCCCTATTTGTTTATTTTTCTA
AATACATTCAAATATGTATCCGCTCATGAGACAATAACCCTGATAAATGCTTCAATAATATTGAAAAAGG
AAGAGTATGAGTATTCAACATTTCCGTGTCGCCCTTATTCCCTTTTTTGCGGCATTTTGCCTTCCTGTTT
TTGCTCACCCAGAAACGCTGGTGAAAGTAAAAGATGCTGAAGATCAGTTGGGTGCACGAGTGGGTTACAT
CGAACTGGATCTCAACAGCGGTAAGATCCTTGAGAGTTTTCGCCCCGAAGAACGTTTTCCAATGATGAGC
ACTTTTAAAGTTCTGCTATGTGGCGCGGTATTATCCCGTGTTGACGCCGGGCAAGAGCAACTCGGTCGCC
GCATACACTATTCTCAGAATGACTTGGTTGAGTACTCACCAGTCACAGAAAAGCATCTTACGGATGGCAT
GACAGTAAGAGAATTATGCAGTGCTGCCATAACCATGAGTGATAACACTGCGGCCAACTTACTTCTGACA
ACGATCGGAGGACCGAAGGAGCTAACCGCTTTTTTGCACAACATGGGGGATCATGTAACTCGCCTTGATC
GTTGGGAACCGGAGCTGAATGAAGCCATACCAAACGACGAGCGTGACACCACGATGCCTGCAGCAATGGC
AACAACGTTGCGCAAACTATTAACTGGCGAACTACTTACTCTAGCTTCCCGGCAACAATTAATAGACTGG
ATGGAGGCGGATAAAGTTGCAGGACCACTTCTGCGCTCGGCCCTTCCGGCTGGCTGGTTTATTGCTGATA
AATCTGGAGCCGGTGAGCGTGGGTCTCGCGGTATCATTGCAGCACTGGGGCCAGATGGTAAGCCCTCCCG
TATCGTAGTTATCTACACGACGGGGAGTCAGGCAACTATGGATGAACGAAATAGACAGATCGCTGAGATA
GGTGCCTCACTGATTAAGCATTGGTAACTGTCAGACCAAGTTTACTCATATATACTTTAGATTGATTTAA
AACTTCATTTTTAATTTAAAAGGATCTAGGTGAAGATCCTTTTTGATAATCTCATGACCAAAATCCCTTA
ACGTGAGTTTTCGTTCCACTGAGCGTCAGACCCCGTAGAAAAGATCAAAGGATCTTCTTGAGATCCTTTT
TTTCTGCGCGTAATCTGCTGCTTGCAAACAAAAAAACCACCGCTACCAGCGGTGGTTTGTTTGCCGGATC
AAGAGCTACCAACTCTTTTTCCGAAGGTAACTGGCTTCAGCAGAGCGCAGATACCAAATACTGTCCTTCT
AGTGTAGCCGTAGTTAGGCCACCACTTCAAGAACTCTGTAGCACCGCCTACATACCTCGCTCTGCTAATC
CTGTTACCAGTGGCTGCTGCCAGTGGCGATAAGTCGTGTCTTACCGGGTTGGACTCAAGACGATAGTTAC
CGGATAAGGCGCAGCGGTCGGGCTGAACGGGGGGTTCGTGCACACAGCCCAGCTTGGAGCGAACGACCTA
CACCGAACTGAGATACCTACAGCGTGAGCTATGAGAAAGCGCCACGCTTCCCGAAGGGAGAAAGGCGGAC
AGGTATCCGGTAAGCGGCAGGGTCGGAACAGGAGAGCGCACGAGGGAGCTTCCAGGGGGAAACGCCTGGT
ATCTTTATAGTCCTGTCGGGTTTCGCCACCTCTGACTTGAGCGTCGATTTTTGTGATGCTCGTCAGGGGG
GCGGAGCCTATGGAAAAACGCCAGCAACGCGGCCTTTTTACGGTTCCTGGCCTTTTGCTGGCCTTTTGCT
CACATGTTCTTTCCTGCGTTATCCCCTGATTCTGTGGATAACCGTATTACCGCCTTTGAGTGAGCTGATA
CCGCTCGCCGCAGCCGAACGACCGAGCGCAGCGAGTCAGTGAGCGAGGAAGCGGAAGAGCGCCTGATGCG
GTATTTTCTCCTTACGCATCTGTGCGGTATTTCACACCGCATAAATTCCGACACCATCGAATGGCGCAAA
ACCTTTCGCGGTATGGCATGATAGCGCCCGGAAGAGAGTCAATTCAGGGTGGTGAATGTGAAACCAGTAA
CGTTATACGATGTCGCAGAGTATGCCGGTGTCTCTTATCAGACCGTTTCCCGCGTGGTGAACCAGGCCAG
CCACGTTTCTGCGAAAACGCGGGAAAAAGTGGAAGCGGCGATGGCGGAGCTGAATTACATTCCCAACCGC
GTGGCACAACAACTGGCGGGCAAACAGTCGTTGCTGATTGGCGTTGCCACCTCCAGTCTGGCCCTGCACG
CGCCGTCGCAAATTGTCGCGGCGATTAAATCTCGCGCCGATCAACTGGGTGCCAGCGTGGTGGTGTCGAT
GGTAGAACGAAGCGGCGTCGAAGCCTGTAAAGCGGCGGTGCACAATCTTCTCGCGCAACGCGTCAGTGGG
CTGATCATTAACTATCCGCTGGATGACCAGGATGCCATTGCTGTGGAAGCTGCCTGCACTAATGTTCCGG
CGTTATTTCTTGATGTCTCTGACCAGACACCCATCAACAGTATTATTTTCTCCCATGAAGACGGTACGCG
ACTGGGCGTGGAGCATCTGGTCGCATTGGGTCACCAGCAAATCGCGCTGTTAGCGGGCCCATTAAGTTCT
GTCTCGGCGCGTCTGCGTCTGGCTGGCTGGCATAAATATCTCACTCGCAATCAAATTCAGCCGATAGCGG
AACGGGAAGGCGACTGGAGTGCCATGTCCGGTTTTCAACAAACCATGCAAATGCTGAATGAGGGCATCGT
TCCCACTGCGATGCTGGTTGCCAACGATCAGATGGCGCTGGGCGCAATGCGCGCCATTACCGAGTCCGGG
CTGCGCGTTGGTGCGGATATCTCGGTAGTGGGATACGACGATACCGAAGACAGCTCATGTTATATCCCGC
CGTTAACCACCATCAAACAGGATTTTCGCCTGCTGGGGCAAACCAGCGTGGACCGCTTGCTGCAACTCTC
TCAGGGCCAGGCGGTGAAGGGCAATCAGCTGTTGCCCGTCTCACTGGTGAAAAGAAAAACCACCCTGGCG
CCCAATACGCAAACCGCCTCTCCCCGCGCGTTGGCCGATTCATTAATGCAGCTGGCACGACAGGTTTCCC
GACTGGAAAGCGGGCAGTGAGCGCAACGCAATTAATGTAAGTTAGCTCACTCATTAGGCACCCCAGGCTT
TACACTTTATGCTTCCGGCTCGTATGTTGTGTGGAATTGTGAGCGGATAACAATTTCACACAGGAAACAG
CTATGACCATGATTACGGATTCACTGGCCGTCGTTTTACAACGTCGTGACTGGGAAAACCCTGGCGTTAC
CCAACTTAATCGCCTTGCAGCACATCCCCCTTTCGCCAGCTGGCGTAATAGCGAAGAGGCCCGCACCGAT
CGCCCTTCCCAACAGTTGCGCAGCCTGAATGGCGAATGGCGCTTTGCCTGGTTTCCGGCACCAGAAGCGG
TGCCGGAAAGCTGGCTGGAGTGCGATCTTCCTGAGGCCGATACTGTCGTCGTCCCCTCAAACTGGCAGAT
GCACGGTTACGATGCGCCCATCTACACCAACGTGACCTATCCCATTACGGTCAATCCGCCGTTTGTTCCC
ACGGAGAATCCGACGGGTTGTTACTCGCTCACATTTAATGTTGATGAAAGCTGGCTACAGGAAGGCCAGA
CGCGAATTATTTTTGATGGCGTTGGAATTAGCTTATCGACTGCACGGTGCACCAATGCTTCTGGCGTCAG
GCAGCCATCGGAAGCTGTGGTATGGCTGTGCAGGTCGTAAATCACTGCATAATTCGTGTCGCTCAAGGCG
CACTCCCGTTCTGGATAATGTTTTTTGCGCCGACATCATAACGGTTCTGGCAAATATTCTGAAATGAGCT
G
