>Addgene plasmid #80639 | GST-CHMP4A (205-222) L214A (pGEX2T(TEV)) | addgene partial sequence | sequence record 159325 | pGEX5 5'-GGGCTGGCAAGCCACGTTTGGTG-3'
AACCTGTATTTCCAGGGCCATATGCCCAAAGTGGATGAAGATGAAGAAGCAGCAAAGCAGTTGGCTGAGT
GGGTATCCTGAGGATCCTCGAGAATTCATCGTGACTGACTGACGATCTGCCTCGCGCGTTTCGGTGATGA
CGGTGAAAACCTCTGACACATGCAGCTCCCGGAGACGGTCACAGCTTGTCTGTAAGCGGATGCCGGGAGC
AGACAAGCCCGTCAGGGCGCGTCAGCGGGTGTTGGCGGGTGTCGGGGCGCAGCCATGACCCAGTCACGTA
GCGATAGCGGAGTGTATAATTCTTGAAGACGAAAGGGCCTCGTGATACGCCTATTTTTATAGGTTAATGT
CATGATAATAATGGTTTCTTAGACGTCAGGTGGCACTTTTCGGGGAAATGTGCGCGGAACCCCTATTTGT
TTATTTTTCTAAATACATTCAAATATGTATCCGCTCATGAGACAATAACCCTGATAAATGCTTCAATAAT
ATTGAAAAAGGAAGAGTATGAGTATTCAACATTTCCGTGTCGCCCTTATTCCCTTTTTTGCGGCATTTTG
CCTTCCTGTTTTTGCTCACCCAGAAACGCTGGTGAAAGTAAAAGATGCTGAAGATCAGTTGGGTGCACGA
GTGGGTTACATCGAACTGGATCTCAACAGCGGTAAGATCCTTGAGAGTTTTCGCC
