>Addgene plasmid #80639 | GST-CHMP4A (205-222) L214A (pGEX2T(TEV)) | addgene partial sequence | sequence record 159326 | pGEX3 5'-CCGGGAGCTGCATGTGTCAGAGG-3'
CACGATGAATTCTCGAGGATCCTCAGGATACCCACTCAGCCAACTGCTTTGCTGCTTCTTCATCTTCATC
CACTTTGGGCATATGGCCCTGGAAATACAGGTTTTCCGGAGATCCACGCGGAACCAGATCCGATTTTGGA
GGATGGTCGCCACCACCAAACGTGGCTTGCCAGCCCTGCAAAGGCCATGCTATATACTTGCTGGATTTCA
AGTACTTATCAATTTGTGGGATAGCTTCAATACGTTTTTTAAAACAAACTAATTTTGGGAACGCATCCAG
GCACATTGGGTCCATGTATAAAACAACATCAAGAGCGTCATACAACATGAAGTCAGGATGGGTTACATGA
TCACCATTTAAATATGTTTTATGACATAAACGATCTTCGAACATTTTCAGCATTTCAGGTAGCTTGCTAA
GAAAATCAACTTTGAGAGTTTCAAAGTCTTTACTATATGCAATTCTCGAAACACCGTATCTAATATCCAA
AACCGCTCCTTCAAGCATTGAAATCTCTGCACGCTCTTTTGGACAACCACCCAACATGTTGTGCTTGTCA
GCTATATAACGTATGATGGCCATAGACTGTGTTAATTTAACATCACCATCAATATAATAAGGAAGATTGG
GAAACTCCAAACCCAATTCAAACTTTTTGTTTCGCCATTTATCACCTTCATCGCGCTCATACAAATGCTC
TTCATATTT
